>Addgene plasmid #201022 | pETDuet-1-6xHis-TEV-Nsp8 | addgene full sequence | sequence record 394460 | Addgene NGS Result
GGGGAATTGTGAGCGGATAACAATTCCCCTCTAGAAATAATTTTGTTTAACTTTAAGAAGGAGATATACC
ATGGGCAGCAGCCATCACCATCATCACCACAGCAGCGGCGAAAACCTGTATTTTCAGGGATCCATGGCCA
TTGCGAGCGAATTTTCAAGTCTTCCATCCTATGCTGCATTCGCTACTGCACAAGAGGCTTACGAACAGGC
GGTGGCCAACGGCGACTCGGAAGTCGTTCTGAAGAAACTGAAAAAATCTTTAAATGTTGCGAAAAGCGAA
TTTGATCGTGACGCTGCGATGCAGCGCAAGTTGGAGAAAATGGCTGATCAGGCAATGACGCAAATGTACA
AACAGGCTCGTTCCGAAGACAAAAGGGCCAAAGTAACCTCTGCTATGCAGACCATGCTGTTCACAATGCT
GCGCAAGCTGGATAACGACGCGCTCAACAACATCATCAACAATGCACGTGATGGTTGCGTACCTCTCAAC
ATTATCCCGCTTACTACTGCTGCAAAACTGATGGTGGTTATACCGGACTACAACACCTATAAGAACACCT
GTGATGGGACGACTTTCACCTACGCCAGCGCACTGTGGGAAATCCAGCAGGTTGTCGATGCTGACAGTAA
AATCGTTCAGCTGAGCGAGATTTCTATGGACAATTCTCCGAACCTGGCGTGGCCACTGATCGTAACTGCT
CTGCGTGCGAATAGCGCGGTCAAATTACAATAAAAGCTTGCGGCCGCATAATGCTTAAGTCGAACAGAAA
GTAATCGTATTGTACACGGCCGCATAATCGAAATTAATACGACTCACTATAGGGGAATTGTGAGCGGATA
ACAATTCCCCATCTTAGTATATTAGTTAAGTATAAGAAGGAGATATACATATGGCAGATCTCAATTGGAT
ATCGGCCGGCCACGCGATCGCTGACGTCGGTACCCTCGAGTCTGGTAAAGAAACCGCTGCTGCGAAATTT
GAACGCCAGCACATGGACTCGTCTACTAGCGCAGCTTAATTAACCTAGGCTGCTGCCACCGCTGAGCAAT
AACTAGCATAACCCCTTGGGGCCTCTAAACGGGTCTTGAGGGGTTTTTTGCTGAAAGGAGGAACTATATC
CGGATTGGCGAATGGG
[124 nt withheld, positions 1137-1260]
C
[91 nt withheld, positions 1262-1352]
A
[49 nt withheld, positions 1354-1402]
CCTTTGACGTTGGAGTCCACGTTCTTT
[37 nt withheld, positions 1430-1466]
ACCCTATCTCGGTCTATTCTTTTGATTTATAAGGGATTTTGCCGATTTCGGCCTATTGGTTAAAAAATGA
GCTGATTTAACAAAAATTTAACGCGAATTTTAACAAAATATTAACGTTTACAATTTCTGGCGGCACGATG
GCATGAGATTATCAAAAAGGATCTTCACCTAGATCCTTTTAAATTAAAAATGAAGTTTTAAATCAATCTA
AAGTATATATGAGTAAACTTGGTCTGACAGTTACCAATGCTTAATCAGTGAGGCACCTATCTCAGCGATC
TGTCTATTTCGTTCATCCATAGTTGCCTGACTCCCCGTCGTGTAGATAACTACGATACGGGAGGGCTTAC
CATCTGGCCCCAGTGCTGCAATGATACCGCGAGACCCACGCTCACCGGCTCCAGATTTATCAGCAATAAA
CCAGCCAGCCGGAAGGGCCGAGCGCAGAAGTGGTCCTGCAACTTTATCCGCCTCCATCCAGTCTATTAAT
TGTTGCCGGGAAGCTAGAGTAAGTAGTTCGCCAGTTAATAGTTTGCGCAACGTTGTTGCCATTGCTACAG
GCATCGTGGTGTCACGCTCGTCGTTTGGTATGGCTTCATTCAGCTCCGGTTCCCAACGATCAAGGCGAGT
TACATGATCCCCCATGTTGTGCAAAAAAGCGGTTAGCTCCTTCGGTCCTCCGATCGTTGTCAGAAGTAAG
TTGGCCGCAGTGTTATCACTCATGGTTATGGCAGCACTGCATAATTCTCTTACTGTCATGCCATCCGTAA
GATGCTTTTCTGTGACTGGTGAGTACTCAACCAAGTCATTCTGAGAATAGTGTATGCGGCGACCGAGTTG
CTCTTGCCCGGCGTCAATACGGGATAATACCGCGCCACATAGCAGAACTTTAAAAGTGCTCATCATTGGA
AAACGTTCTTCGGGGCGAAAACTCTCAAGGATCTTACCGCTGTTGAGATCCAGTTCGATGTAACCCACTC
GTGCACCCAACTGATCTTCAGCATCTTTTACTTTCACCAGCGTTTCTGGGTGAGCAAAAACAGGAAGGCA
AAATGCCGCAAAAAAGGGAATAAGGGCGACACGGAAATGTTGAATACTCATACTCTTCCTTTTTCAATCA
TGATTGAAGCATTTATCAGGGTTATTGTCTCATGAGCGGATACATATTTGAATGTATTTAGAAAAATAAA
CAAATAGGTCATGACCAAAATCCCTTAACGTGAGTTTTCGTTCCACTGAGCGTCAGACCCCGTAGAAAAG
ATCAAAGGATCTTCTTGAGATCCTTTTTTTCTGCGCGTAATCTGCTGCTTGCAAACAAAAAAACCACCGC
TACCAGCGGTGGTTTGTTTGCCGGATCAAGAGCTACCAACTCTTTTTCCGAAGGTAACTGGCTTCAGCAG
AGCGCAGATACCAAATACTGTCCTTCTAGTGTAGCCGTAGTTAGGCCACCACTTCAAGAACTCTGTAGCA
CCGCCTACATACCTCGCTCTGCTAATCCTGTTACCAGTGGCTGCTGCCAGTGGCGATAAGTCGTGTCTTA
CCGGGTTGGACTCAAGACGATAGTTACCGGATAAGGCGCAGCGGTCGGGCTGAACGGGGGGTTCGTGCAC
ACAGCCCAGCTTGGAGCGAACGACCTACACCGAACTGAGATACCTACAGCGTGAGCTATGAGAAAGCGCC
ACGCTTCCCGAAGGGAGAAAGGCGGACAGGTATCCGGTAAGCGGCAGGGTCGGAACAGGAGAGCGCACGA
GGGAGCTTCCAGGGGGAAACGCCTGGTATCTTTATAGTCCTGTCGGGTTTCGCCACCTCTGACTTGAGCG
TCGATTTTTGTGATGCTCGTCAGGGGGGCGGAGCCTATGGAAAAACGCCAGCAACGCGGCCTTTTTACGG
TTCCTGGCCTTTTGCTGGCCTTTTGCTCACATGTTCTTTCCTGCGTTATCCCCTGATTCTGTGGATAACC
GTATTACCGCCTTTGAGTGAGCTGATACCGCTCGCCGCAGCCGAACGACCGAGCGCAGCGAGTCAGTGAG
CGAGGAAGCGGAAGAGCGCCTGATGCGGTATTTTCTCCTTACGCATCTGTGCGGTATTTCACACCGCAAT
GGTGCACTCTCAGTACAATCTGCTCTGATGCCGCATAGTTAAGCCAGTATACACTCCGCTATCGCTACGT
GACTGGGTCATGGCTGCGCCCCGACACCCGCCAACACCCGCTGACGCGCCCTGACGGGCTTGTCTGCTCC
CGGCATCCGCTTACAGACAAGCTGTGACCGTCTCCGGGAGCTGCATGTGTCAGAGGTTTTCACCGTCATC
ACCGAAACGCGCGAGGCAGCTGCGGTAAAGCTCATCAGCGTGGTCGTGAAGCGATTCACAGATGTCTGCC
TGTTCATCCGCGTCCAGCTCGTTGAGTTTCTCCAGAAGCGTTAATGTCTGGCTTCTGATAAAGCGGGCCA
TGTTAAGGGCGGTTTTTTCCTGTTTGGTCACTGATGCCTCCGTGTAAGGGGGATTTCTGTTCATGGGGGT
AATGATACCGATGAAACGAGAGAGGATGCTCACGATACGGGTTACTGATGATGAACATGCCCGGTTACTG
GAACGTTGTGAGGGTAAACAACTGGCGGTATGGATGCGGCGGGACCAGAGAAAAATCACTCAGGGTCAAT
GCCAGCGCTTCGTTAATACAGATGTAGGTGTTCCACAGGGTAGCCAGCAGCATCCTGCGATGCAGATCCG
GAACATAATGGTGCAGGGCGCTGACTTCCGCGTTTCCAGACTTTACGAAACACGGAAACCGAAGACCATT
CATGTTGTTGCTCAGGTCGCAGACGTTTTGCAGCAGCAGTCGCTTCACGTTCGCTCGCGTATCGGTGATT
CATTCTGCTAACCAGTAAGGCAACCCCGCCAGCCTAGCCGGGTCCTCAACGACAGGAGCACGATCATGCT
AGTCATGCCCCGCGCCCACCGGAAGGAGCTGACTGGGTTGAAGGCTCTCAAGGGCATCGGTCGAGATCCC
GGTGCCTAATGAGTGAGCTAACTTACATTAATTGCGTTGCGCTCACTGCCCGCTTTCCAGTCGGGAAACC
TGTCGTGCCAGCTGCATTAATGAATCGGCCAACGCGCGGGGAGAGGCGGTTTGCGTATTGGGCGCCAGGG
TGGTTTTTCTTTTCACCAGTGAGACGGGCAACAGCTGATTGCCCTTCACCGCCTGGCCCTGAGAGAGTTG
CAGCAAGCGGTCCACGCTGGTTTGCCCCAGCAGGCGAAAATCCTGTTTGATGGTGGTTAACGGCGGGATA
TAACATGAGCTGTCTTCGGTATCGTCGTATCCCACTACCGAGATGTCCGCACCAACGCGCAGCCCGGACT
CGGTAATGGCGCGCATTGCGCCCAGCGCCATCTGATCGTTGGCAACCAGCATCGCAGTGGGAACGATGCC
CTCATTCAGCATTTGCATGGTTTGTTGAAAACCGGACATGGCACTCCAGTCGCCTTCCCGTTCCGCTATC
GGCTGAATTTGATTGCGAGTGAGATATTTATGCCAGCCAGCCAGACGCAGACGCGCCGAGACAGAACTTA
ATGGGCCCGCTAACAGCGCGATTTGCTGGTGACCCAATGCGACCAGATGCTCCACGCCCAGTCGCGTACC
GTCTTCATGGGAGAAAATAATACTGTTGATGGGTGTCTGGTCAGAGACATCAAGAAATAACGCCGGAACA
TTAGTGCAGGCAGCTTCCACAGCAATGGCATCCTGGTCATCCAGCGGATAGTTAATGATCAGCCCACTGA
CGCGTTGCGCGAGAAGATTGTGCACCGCCGCTTTACAGGCTTCGACGCCGCTTCGTTCTACCATCGACAC
CACCACGCTGGCACCCAGTTGATCGGCGCGAGATTTAATCGCCGCGACAATTTGCGACGGCGCGTGCAGG
GCCAGACTGGAGGTGGCAACGCCAATCAGCAACGACTGTTTGCCCGCCAGTTGTTGTGCCACGCGGTTGG
GAATGTAATTCAGCTCCGCCATCGCCGCTTCCACTTTTTCCCGCGTTTTCGCAGAAACGTGGCTGGCCTG
GTTCACCACGCGGGAAACGGTCTGATAAGAGACACCGGCATACTCTGCGACATCGTATAACGTTACTGGT
TTCACATTCACCACCCTGAATTGACTCTCTTCCGGGCGCTATCATGCCATACCGCGAAAGGTTTTGCGCC
ATTCGATGGTGTCCGGGATCTCGACGCTCTCCCTTATGCGACTCCTGCATTAGGAAGCAGCCCAGTAGTA
GGTTGAGGCCGTTGAGCACCGCCGCCGCAAGGAATGGTGCATGCAAGGAGATGGCGCCCAACAGTCCCCC
GGCCACGGGGCCTGCCACCATACCCACGCCGAAACAAGCGCTCATGAGCCCGAAGTGGCGAGCCCGATCT
TCCCCATCGGTGATGTCGGCGATATAGGCGCCAGCAACCGCACCTGTGGCGCCGGTGATGCCGGCCACGA
TGCGTCCGGCGTAGAGGATCGAGATCGATCTCGATCCCGCGAAATTAATACGACTCACTATA
Features (pLannotate 1.2.2; 22 found; start..end, strand, type, name):
      3..27      +  protein_bind   lac operator: The lac repressor binds to the lac operator to inhibit transcription in E. coli. This inhibition can be relieved by adding lactose or isopropyl-β-D-thiogalactopyranoside (IPTG). lac repressor encoded by lacI
     42..64      +  RBS            RBS: efficient ribosome binding site from bacteriophage T7 gene 10 (Olins and Rangwala, 1989)
    110..129     +  CDS            TEV site (fragment): tobacco etch virus (TEV) protease recognition and cleavage site
    137..730     +  CDS            R1A_SARS2 (fragment): Experimental evidence at protein level: Swiss-Prot protein existence level 1. [Non-structural protein 10]: Plays a pivotal role in viral transcription by stimulating both nsp14 3'-5' exoribonuclease and nsp16 2'-O-methyltransferase activities. Therefore plays an essential role in viral mRNAs cap methylation. From Severe acute respiratory syndrome coronavirus 2 (2019-nCoV) (SARS-CoV-2).
    805..823     +  promoter       T7 promoter: promoter for bacteriophage T7 RNA polymerase
    824..848     +  protein_bind   lac operator: The lac repressor binds to the lac operator to inhibit transcription in E. coli. This inhibition can be relieved by adding lactose or isopropyl-β-D-thiogalactopyranoside (IPTG). lac repressor encoded by lacI
    957..998     +  CDS            S-Tag (fragment): affinity and epitope tag derived from pancreatic ribonuclease A
   1028..1045    +  CDS            SET1 (fragment): solubility-enhancement tag derived from T7 phage gene 10B
   1053..1100    +  terminator     T7 terminator: transcription terminator for bacteriophage T7 RNA polymerase
   1137..1592    +  rep_origin     f1 ori (sequence partly withheld): f1 bacteriophage origin of replication; arrow indicates direction of (+) strand synthesis
   1707..2567    -  CDS            AmpR: β-lactamase; bla; confers resistance to ampicillin, carbenicillin, and related antibiotics
   2568..2660    -  promoter       AmpR promoter: bla
   2741..3329    +  rep_origin     ori: high-copy-number ColE1/pMB1/pBR322/pUC origin of replication
   3515..3654    -  misc_feature   bom: basis of mobility region from pBR322
   3756..3947    -  CDS            rop: Rop protein, which maintains plasmids at low copy number; rop
   3964..4344    +  CDS            YPB1_ECOLX: Protein predicted: Swiss-Prot protein existence level 4. From Escherichia coli.
   4406..4470    -  CDS            TcR (fragment): tetracycline efflux protein; tet; confers resistance to tetracycline
   4485..4506    -  protein_bind   CAP binding site: CAP binding activates transcription in the presence of cAMP. E. coli catabolite activator protein
   4519..5601    -  CDS            lacI: lac repressor; lacI; The lac repressor binds to the lac operator to inhibit transcription in E. coli. This inhibition can be relieved by adding lactose or isopropyl-β-D-thiogalactopyranoside (IPTG).
   5602..5679    -  promoter       lacI promoter: lacI
   5687..5966    -  CDS            TcR (fragment): tetracycline efflux protein; tet; confers resistance to tetracycline
   5992..2       +  promoter       T7 promoter (across the origin): promoter for bacteriophage T7 RNA polymerase
