[The description below was written by a language model from this plasmid's Addgene catalogue record and pLannotate feature annotations shown in this document.]
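Description:
pETDuet-1-6xHis-TEV-Nsp8 is a bacterial expression plasmid built on the Novagen pETDuet-1 backbone, a dual-cassette T7 vector for use in E. coli. It is selected with ampicillin through the β-lactamase (AmpR) gene and replicates from a ColE1/pBR322-type origin accompanied by the rop gene and bom region, which generally keep copy number moderate; the catalogue lists copy number as unknown. An f1 origin is also present, and short tetracycline-resistance fragments are non-functional remnants of the pBR322 lineage. The plasmid carries its own lacI gene and promoter to supply lac repressor.

The payload is a synthetic, E. coli codon-optimized coding sequence for SARS-CoV-2 non-structural protein 8 (nsp8), a cleavage product of the ORF1ab replicase polyprotein. It sits in the first expression cassette, downstream of a T7 promoter, lac operator and the T7 gene 10 ribosome binding site, so transcription depends on T7 RNA polymerase and is induced with IPTG. The protein is fused at its N terminus to a 6xHis tag followed by a TEV protease site, allowing metal-affinity purification and subsequent tag removal. The automated annotation matches the insert to the replicase polyprotein 1a entry, and its accompanying text about nsp10 is generic to that entry rather than a description of this insert. The second T7/lac operator cassette, with its S-tag region and the T7 terminator, appears unoccupied and could in principle take a partner gene. The sequenced record is slightly shorter (6,008 nt) than the stated total of 6,077 bp. According to the associated publication, the construct was made for producing recombinant nsp8 for studies of selenoprotein S interactions with the viral replication and transcription complex.
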