Addgene plasmid #201022: pETDuet-1-6xHis-TEV-Nsp8
Purpose: Bacterial expression of codon optimized SARS-CoV-2 nsp8 tagged with an N-terminus His-tag followed by a TEV protease cleavage site.
Depositing lab: Sharon Rozovsky. Depositing organization: University of Delaware. Publication: Selenoprotein S Interacts with the Replication and Transcription Complex of SARS-CoV-2 by Binding nsp7. Ghelichkhani F, Gonzalez FA, Kapitonova MA, Rozovsky S. J Mol Biol. 2023 Apr 15;435(8):168008. doi: 10.1016/j.jmb.2023.168008. Epub 2023 Feb 10. PubMed 36773692.
Backbone
  Vector backbone: pETDuet-1
  Backbone manufacturer: Novagen
  Backbone size w/o insert (bp): 5420
  Total vector size (bp): 6077
  Modifications to backbone: Insertion of 6xHis-TEV-Nsp8
  Vector type: Bacterial Expression
Growth in bacteria
  Bacterial resistance: Ampicillin, 100 μg/mL
  Growth temperature: 37°C
  Growth strain: DH5alpha
  Copy number: Unknown
Gene/Insert
  Gene/Insert name: non-structural protein 8 (alt name: nsp8)
  Species: Synthetic; Severe acute respiratory syndrome coronavirus 2
  Insert size (bp): 657
  Mutation: Gene insert is codon optimized for Ecoli.
  Entrez Gene: ORF1ab (a.k.a. GU280_gp01)
  Promoter: T7/LacO
  Tag / fusion protein: 6xHis-TEV (N terminal on backbone)
  Cloning method: Unknown
  Sequencing primers: 5′ taatacgactcactataggg; 3′ gctagttattgctcagcgg
Terms and licenses: Academic/Nonprofit Terms; Industry Terms: Not Available to Industry
How to cite: pETDuet-1-6xHis-TEV-Nsp8 was a gift from Sharon Rozovsky (Addgene plasmid # 201022 ; http://n2t.net/addgene:201022 ; RRID:Addgene_201022)
